>Addgene plasmid #51778 | pENTR-AtMIR390a-B/c | depositor full sequence | sequence record 79411 | pENTR-AtMIR390a-B/c sequence 4491 bps
CTTTCCTGCGTTATCCCCTGATTCTGTGGATAACCGTATTACCGCCTTTGAGTGAGCTGATACCGCTCGC
CGCAGCCGAACGACCGAGCGCAGCGAGTCAGTGAGCGAGGAAGCGGAAGAGCGCCCAATACGCAAACCGC
CTCTCCCCGCGCGTTGGCCGATTCATTAATGCAGCTGGCACGACAGGTTTCCCGACTGGAAAGCGGGCAG
TGAGCGCAACGCAATTAATACGCGTACCGCTAGCCAGGAAGAGTTTGTAGAAACGCAAAAAGGCCATCCG
TCAGGATGGCCTTCTGCTTAGTTTGATGCCTGGCAGTTTATGGCGGGCGTCCTGCCCGCCACCCTCCGGG
CCGTTGCTTCACAACGTTCAAATCCGCTCCCGGCGGATTTGTCCTACTCAGGAGAGCGTTCACCGACAAA
CAACAGATAAAACGAAAGGCCCAGTCTTCCGACTGAGCCTTTCGTTTTATTTGATGCCTGGCAGTTCCCT
ACTCTCGCGTTAACGCTAGCATGGATGTTTTCCCAGTCACGACGTTGTAAAACGACGGCCAGTCTTAAGC
TCGGGCCCCAAATAATGATTTTATTTTGACTGATAGTGACCTGTTCGTTGCAACAAATTGATGAGCAATG
CTTTTTTATAATGCCAACTTTGTACAAAAAAGCAGGCTCCGCGGCCGCCCCCTTCACCTATAGGGGGGAA
AAAAAGGTAGTCATCAGATATATATTTTGGTAAGAAAATATAGAAATGAATAATTTCACGTTTAACGAAG
AGGAGATGACGTGTGTTCCTTCGAACCCGAGTTTTGTTCGTCTATAAATAGCACCTTCTCTTCTCCTTCT
TCCTCACTTCCATCTTTTTAGCTTCACTATCTCTCTATAATCGGTTTTATCTTTCTCTAAGTCACAACCC
AAAAAAACAAAGTAGAGAAGAATCTGTAAGAGACCATTAGGCACCCCAGGCTTTACACTTTATGCTTCCG
GCTCGTATAATGTGTGGATTTTGAGTTAGGAGCCGTCGAGATTTTCAGGAGCTAAGGAAGCTAAAATGGA
GAAAAAAATCACTGGATATACCACCGTTGATATATCCCAATGGCATCGTAAAGAACATTTTGAGGCATTT
CAGTCAGTTGCTCAATGTACCTATAACCAGACCGTTCAGCTGGATATTACGGCCTTTTTAAAGACCGTAA
AGAAAAATAAGCACAAGTTTTATCCGGCCTTTATTCACATTCTTGCCCGCCTGATGAATGCTCATCCGGA
GTTCCGTATGGCAATGAAAGACGGTGAGCTGGTGATATGGGATAGTGTTCACCCTTGTTACACCGTTTTC
CATGAGCAAACTGAAACGTTTTCATCGCTCTGGAGTGAATACCACGACGATTTCCGGCAGTTTCTACACA
TATATTCGCAAGATGTGGCGTGTTACGGTGAAAACCTGGCCTATTTCCCTAAAGGGTTTATTGAGAATAT
GTTTTTCGTCTCAGCCAATCCCTGGGTGAGTTTCACCAGTTTTGATTTAAACGTGGCCAATATGGACAAC
TTCTTCGCCCCCGTTTTCACCATGGGCAAATATTATACGCAAGGCGACAAGGTGCTGATGCCGCTGGCGA
TTCAGGTTCATCATGCCGTTTGTGATGGCTTCCATGTCGGCAGAATGCTTAATGAATTACAACAGTACTG
CGATGAGTGGCAGGGCGGGGCGTAAACGCGTGGAGCCGGCTTACTAAAAGCCAGATAACAGTATGCGTAT
TTGCGCGCTGATTTTTGCGGTATAAGAATATATACTGATATGTATACCCGAAGTATGTCAAAAAGAGGTA
TGCTATGAAGCAGCGTATTACAGTGACAGTTGACAGCGACAGCTATCAGTTGCTCAAGGCATATATGATG
TCAATATCTCCGGTCTGGTAAGCACAACCATGCAGAATGAAGCCCGTCGTCTGCGTGCCGAACGCTGGAA
AGCGGAAAATCAGGAAGGGATGGCTGAGGTCGCCCGGTTTATTGAAATGAACGGCTCTTTTGCTGACGAG
AACAGGGGCTGGTGAAATGCAGTTTAAGGTTTACACCTATAAAAGAGAGAGCCGTTATCGTCTGTTTGTG
GATGTACAGAGTGATATTATTGACACGCCCGGCCGACGGATGGTGATCCCCCTGGCCAGTGCACGTCTGC
TGTCAGATAAAGTCTCCCGTGAACTTTACCCGGTGGTGCATATCGGGGATGAAAGCTGGCGCATGATGAC
CACCGATATGGCCAGTGTGCCGGTTTCCGTTATCGGGGAAGAAGTGGCTGATCTCAGCCACCGCGAAAAT
GACATCAAAAACGCCATTAACCTGATGTTCTGGGGAATATAAATGTCAGGCTCCCTTATACACAGCCAGT
CTGCACCTCGACGGTCTCACATTGGCTCTTCTTACTACAATGAAAAAGGCCGAGGCAAAACGCCTAAAAT
CACTTGAGAATCAATTCTTTTTACTGTCCATTTAAGCTATCTTTTATAAACGTGTCTTATTTTCTATCTC
TTTTGTTTAAACTAAGAAACTATAGTATTTTGTCTAAAACAAAACATGAAAGAACAGATTAGATCTCATC
TTTAGTCTCAAGGGTGGGCGCGCCGACCCAGCTTTCTTGTACAAAGTTGGCATTATAAGAAAGCATTGCT
TATCAATTTGTTGCAACGAACAGGTCACTATCAGTCAAAATAAAATCATTATTTGCCATCCAGCTGATAT
CCCCTATAGTGAGTCGTATTACATGGTCATAGCTGTTTCCTGGCAGCTCTGGCCCGTGTCTCAAAATCTC
TGATGTTACATTGCACAAGATAAAAATATATCATCATGAACAATAAAACTGTCTGCTTACATAAACAGTA
ATACAAGGGGTGTTATGAGCCATATTCAACGGGAAACGTCGAGGCCGCGATTAAATTCCAACATGGATGC
TGATTTATATGGGTATAAATGGGCTCGCGATAATGTCGGGCAATCAGGTGCGACAATCTATCGCTTGTAT
GGGAAGCCCGATGCGCCAGAGTTGTTTCTGAAACATGGCAAAGGTAGCGTTGCCAATGATGTTACAGATG
AGATGGTCAGACTAAACTGGCTGACGGAATTTATGCCTCTTCCGACCATCAAGCATTTTATCCGTACTCC
TGATGATGCATGGTTACTCACCACTGCGATCCCCGGAAAAACAGCATTCCAGGTATTAGAAGAATATCCT
GATTCAGGTGAAAATATTGTTGATGCGCTGGCAGTGTTCCTGCGCCGGTTGCATTCGATTCCTGTTTGTA
ATTGTCCTTTTAACAGCGATCGCGTATTTCGTCTCGCTCAGGCGCAATCACGAATGAATAACGGTTTGGT
TGATGCGAGTGATTTTGATGACGAGCGTAATGGCTGGCCTGTTGAACAAGTCTGGAAAGAAATGCATAAA
CTTTTGCCATTCTCACCGGATTCAGTCGTCACTCATGGTGATTTCTCACTTGATAACCTTATTTTTGACG
AGGGGAAATTAATAGGTTGTATTGATGTTGGACGAGTCGGAATCGCAGACCGATACCAGGATCTTGCCAT
CCTATGGAACTGCCTCGGTGAGTTTTCTCCTTCATTACAGAAACGGCTTTTTCAAAAATATGGTATTGAT
AATCCTGATATGAATAAATTGCAGTTTCATTTGATGCTCGATGAGTTTTTCTAATCAGAATTGGTTAATT
GGTTGTAACACTGGCAGAGCATTACGCTGACTTGACGGGACGGCGCAAGCTCATGACCAAAATCCCTTAA
CGTGAGTTACGCGTCGTTCCACTGAGCGTCAGACCCCGTAGAAAAGATCAAAGGATCTTCTTGAGATCCT
TTTTTTCTGCGCGTAATCTGCTGCTTGCAAACAAAAAAACCACCGCTACCAGCGGTGGTTTGTTTGCCGG
ATCAAGAGCTACCAACTCTTTTTCCGAAGGTAACTGGCTTCAGCAGAGCGCAGATACCAAATACTGTCCT
TCTAGTGTAGCCGTAGTTAGGCCACCACTTCAAGAACTCTGTAGCACCGCCTACATACCTCGCTCTGCTA
ATCCTGTTACCAGTGGCTGCTGCCAGTGGCGATAAGTCGTGTCTTACCGGGTTGGACTCAAGACGATAGT
TACCGGATAAGGCGCAGCGGTCGGGCTGAACGGGGGGTTCGTGCACACAGCCCAGCTTGGAGCGAACGAC
CTACACCGAACTGAGATACCTACAGCGTGAGCATTGAGAAAGCGCCACGCTTCCCGAAGGGAGAAAGGCG
GACAGGTATCCGGTAAGCGGCAGGGTCGGAACAGGAGAGCGCACGAGGGAGCTTCCAGGGGGAAACGCCT
GGTATCTTTATAGTCCTGTCGGGTTTCGCCACCTCTGACTTGAGCGTCGATTTTTGTGATGCTCGTCAGG
GGGGCGGAGCCTATGGAAAAACGCCAGCAACGCGGCCTTTTTACGGTTCCTGGCCTTTTGCTGGCCTTTT
GCTCACATGTT
Features (pLannotate 1.2.2; 14 found; start..end, strand, type, name):
    121..213     +  CDS            lacI (fragment): lac repressor; lacI; The lac repressor binds to the lac operator to inhibit transcription in E. coli. This inhibition can be relieved by adding lactose or isopropyl-β-D-thiogalactopyranoside (IPTG).
    268..295     -  terminator     rrnB T2 terminator: transcription terminator T2 from the E. coli rrnB gene
    427..470     +  terminator     rrnB T1 terminator: Escherichia coli rrnB; transcription terminator T1 from the E. coli rrnB gene
    517..553     -  CDS            lacZα (fragment): LacZα fragment of β-galactosidase; lacZ fragment
    569..668     +  protein_bind   attL1: mutant version of attL; recombination site for the Gateway® LR reaction LR Clonase™
    962..992     +  promoter       lac UV5 promoter: E. coli lac promoter with an "up" mutation
   1016..1045    +  promoter       cat promoter (fragment): promoter of the E. coli cat gene encoding chloramphenicol acetyltransferase
   1046..1702    +  CDS            cat: CAT_ECOLX - Experimental evidence at protein level: Swiss-Prot protein existence level 1. This enzyme is an effector of chloramphenicol resistance in bacteria. From Escherichia coli. This protein is used as a marker in many commonly used cloning vectors, such as pACYC184.
   1884..2042    +  CDS            ccdA (fragment): CCDA_ECO57 - Also known as H, letA. Experimental evidence at protein level: Swiss-Prot protein existence level 1. Antitoxin component of a type II toxin-antitoxin (TA) system which inhibits the post-segregational killing (PSK) of plasmid-free cells, also referred to as a plasmid addiction system. Binds to and blocks the activity of CcdB; will also remove bound CcdB protein from the CcdB-GyrA complex by forming a CcdA-CcdB complex, a process termed rejuvenation. Functions as a transcriptional corepressor for the ccdAB operon, repression also requires CcdB (By similarity). From Escherichia coli
   2047..2349    +  CDS            ccdB: CCDB_ECOLI - Also known as G, letB, letD. Experimental evidence at protein level: Swiss-Prot protein existence level 1. Toxic component of a type II toxin-antitoxin (TA) system, functioning in plasmid maintainence. Responsible for the post- segregational killing (PSK) of plasmid-free cells, also referred to as a plasmid addiction system. Half-life of over 2 hours. Cell killing by CcdB is accompanied by filamentation, defects in chromosome and plasmid segregation, defects in cell division, formation of anucleate cells, decreased DNA synthesis and plasmid loss. Interferes with the activity of DN
   2616..2715    -  protein_bind   attL2: mutant version of attL; recombination site for the Gateway® LR reaction LR Clonase™
   2733..2751    -  promoter       T7 promoter: promoter for bacteriophage T7 RNA polymerase
   2885..3694    +  CDS            KanR: aminoglycoside phosphotransferase; aph(3')-Ia; confers resistance to kanamycin in bacteria or G418 (Geneticin®) in eukaryotes
   3841..4429    +  rep_origin     ori: high-copy-number ColE1/pMB1/pBR322/pUC origin of replication
