[The description below was written by a language model from this plasmid's Addgene catalogue record and pLannotate feature annotations shown in this document.]
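Description:
pENTR-AtMIR390a-B/c is a Gateway entry vector built on the pENTR backbone (4,491 bp in total, carrying a 1,911 bp insert) and designed for direct cloning of artificial microRNAs into the Arabidopsis thaliana MIR390a precursor. It replicates in E. coli from a high-copy ColE1/pUC-type origin. The backbone provides a kanamycin resistance gene, and a chloramphenicol acetyltransferase gene within the insert gives the second selection listed in the record. Upstream of the cloning region are rrnB T1 and T2 terminators, which insulate the insert from read-through transcription. A T7 promoter lies just outside attL2. The short lacI and lacZα hits in the feature table appear to be backbone remnants rather than functional genes.

The payload lies between attL1 and attL2. It consists of MIR390a precursor sequence interrupted by a chloramphenicol-resistance/ccdB counter-selection cassette, which is flanked by two inverted BsaI sites. The automated annotation does not mark the MIR390a flanks themselves. It picks up only the cassette components: lac UV5 and cat promoters, cat, a ccdA fragment and ccdB. Because BsaI is a type IIS enzyme that cuts outside its recognition sequence, digestion releases the cassette and leaves defined overhangs. An amiRNA-encoding fragment with matching ends can be ligated to these overhangs to reconstitute a complete precursor. A BsaI site within ccdB was mutated so that the enzyme cuts only at the flanking sites.

The CcdB toxin kills standard E. coli strains, which eliminates uncut parental plasmid after ligation, so the empty vector must be maintained in a ccdB-tolerant strain such as DB3.1. The record names no plant promoter in this plasmid. The finished amiRNA precursor is meant to be transferred by LR recombination into a Gateway destination vector, which would supply the expression elements for gene silencing in plants.
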