Addgene plasmid #51778: pENTR-AtMIR390a-B/c
Purpose: Gateway-compatible entry vector for direct cloning of artificial microRNAs into Arabidopsis thaliana MIR390a precursor
Depositing lab: James Carrington. Depositing organization: Donald Danforth Plant Science Center. Publication: New Generation of Artificial MicroRNA and Synthetic Trans-Acting Small Interfering RNA Vectors for Efficient Gene Silencing in Arabidopsis. Carbonell A, Takeda A, Fahlgren N, Johnson SC, Cuperus JT, Carrington JC. Plant Physiol. 2014 Mar 19. 10.1104/pp.113.234989 PubMed 24647477.
Backbone
  Vector backbone: pENTR
  Backbone size w/o insert (bp): 2580
  Total vector size (bp): 4491
  Vector type: GATEWAY entry vector
Growth in bacteria
  Bacterial resistance: Chloramphenicol and Kanamycin, 25 & 50 μg/mL
  Growth temperature: 37°C
  Growth strain: DB3.1
  Growth instructions: E. coli DB3.1 (or other strain resistant to ccdB) at 37C
  Copy number: High Copy
Gene/Insert
  Gene/Insert name: AtMIR390a-B/c
  Species: A. thaliana (mustard weed)
  Insert size (bp): 1911
  Mutation: A. thaliana MIR390a precursor sequence including a chloramphenicol-ccdB cassette flanked by two inverted BsaI sites. The BsaI site in the ccdB gene was mutated to block the site.
  Cloning method: Unknown
  Sequencing primers: 5′ M13-F20; 3′ M13-Rev
Terms and licenses: Academic/Nonprofit Terms; Industry Terms: Not Available to Industry
How to cite: pENTR-AtMIR390a-B/c was a gift from James Carrington (Addgene plasmid # 51778 ; http://n2t.net/addgene:51778 ; RRID:Addgene_51778)
