>Addgene plasmid #51778 | pENTR-AtMIR390a-B/c | addgene partial sequence | sequence record 80717 | CAT-F 5'-GTTTGTGATGGCTTCCATGTC-3'
ATGAGTGGCAGGGCGGGGCGTAAACGCGTGGAGCCGGCTTACTAAAAGCCAGATAACAGTATGCGTATTT
GCGCGCTGATTTTTGCGGTATAAGAATATATACTGATATGTATACCCGAAGTATGTCAAAAAGAGGTATG
CTATGAAGCAGCGTATTACAGTGACAGTTGACAGCGACAGCTATCAGTTGCTCAAGGCATATATGATGTC
AATATCTCCGGTCTGGTAAGCACAACCATGCAGAATGAAGCCCGTCGTCTGCGTGCCGAACGCTGGAAAG
CGGAAAATCAGGAAGGGATGGCTGAGGTCGCCCGGTTTATTGAAATGAACGGCTCTTTTGCTGACGAGAA
CAGGGGCTGGTGAAATGCAGTTTAAGGTTTACACCTATAAAAGAGAGAGCCGTTATCGTCTGTTTGTGGA
TGTACAGAGTGATATTATTGACACGCCCGGCCGACGGATGGTGATCCCCCTGGCCAGTGCACGTCTGCTG
TCAGATAAAGTCTCCCGTGAACTTTACCCGGTGGTGCATATCGGGGATGAAAGCTGGCGCATGATGACCA
CCGATATGGCCAGTGTGCCGGTTTCCGTTATCGGGGAAGAAGTGGCTGATCTCAGCCACCGCGAAAATGA
CATCAAAAACGCCATTAACCTGATGTTCTGGGGAATATAAATGTCAGGCTCCCTTATACACAGCCAGTCT
GCACCTCGACGGTCTCACATTGGCTCTTCTTACTACAATGAAAAAGGCCGAGGCAAAACGCCTAAAATCA
CTTGAGAATCAATTCTTTTTACTGTCCATTTAAGCTATCTTTTATAAACGTGTCTTATTTTCTATCTCTT
TTGTTTAAACTAAGAAACTATAGTATTTTGTCTAAAACAAAACAT
