>Addgene plasmid #51778 | pENTR-AtMIR390a-B/c | addgene partial sequence | sequence record 80729 | M13-F20 5'-TGTAAAACGACGGCCAGT-3'
GACTGATAGTGACCTGTTCGTTGCAACAAATTGATGAGCAATGCTTTTTTATAATGCCAACTTTGTACAA
AAAAGCAGGCTCCGCGGCCGCCCCCTTCACCTATAGGGGGGAAAAAAAGGTAGTCATCAGATATATATTT
TGGTAAGAAAATATAGAAATGAATAATTTCACGTTTAACGAAGAGGAGATGACGTGTGTTCCTTCGAACC
CGAGTTTTGTTCGTCTATAAATAGCACCTTCTCTTCTCCTTCTTCCTCACTTCCATCTTTTTAGCTTCAC
TATCTCTCTATAATCGGTTTTATCTTTCTCTAAGTCACAACCCAAAAAAACAAAGTAGAGAAGAATCTGT
AAGAGACCATTAGGCACCCCAGGCTTTACACTTTATGCTTCCGGCTCGTATAATGTGTGGATTTTGAGTT
AGGAGCCGTCGAGATTTTCAGGAGCTAAGGAAGCTAAAATGGAGAAAAAAATCACTGGATATACCACCGT
TGATATATCCCAATGGCATCGTAAAGAACATTTTGAGGCATTTCAGTCAGTTGCTCAATGTACCTATAAC
CAGACCGTTCAGCTGGATATTACGGCCTTTTTAAAGACCGTAAAGAAAAATAAGCACAAGTTTTATCCGG
CCTTTATTCACATTCTTGCCCGCCTGATGAATGCTCATCCGGAGTTCCGTATGGCAATGAAAGACGGTGA
GCTGGTGATATGGGATAGTGTTCACCCTTGTTACACCGTTTTCCATGAGCAAACTGAAACGTTTTCATCG
CTCTGGAGTGAATACCACGACGATTTCCGGCAGTTTCTACACATATATTCGCAAGATGTGGCGTGTTACG
GTG
