>Addgene plasmid #51778 | pENTR-AtMIR390a-B/c | addgene partial sequence | sequence record 80730 | M13-Rev 5'-CAGGAAACAGCTATGACC-3'
TGGAGGCAATAATGATTTTATTTTGACTGATAGTGACCTGTTCGTTGCAACAAATTGATAAGCAATGCTT
TCTTATAATGCCAACTTTGTACAAGAAAGCTGGGTCGGCGCGCCCACCCTTGAGACTAAAGATGAGATCT
AATCTGTTCTTTCATGTTTTGTTTTAGACAAAATACTATAGTTTCTTAGTTTAAACAAAAGAGATAGAAA
ATAAGACACGTTTATAAAAGATAGCTTAAATGGACAGTAAAAAGAATTGATTCTCAAGTGATTTTAGGCG
TTTTGCCTCGGCCTTTTTCATTGTAGTAAGAAGAGCCAATGTGAGACCGTCGAGGTGCAGACTGGCTGTG
TATAAGGGAGCCTGACATTTATATTCCCCAGAACATCAGGTTAATGGCGTTTTTGATGTCATTTTCGCGG
TGGCTGAGATCAGCCACTTCTTCCCCGATAACGGAAACCGGCACACTGGCCATATCGGTGGTCATCATGC
GCCAGCTTTCATCCCCGATATGCACCACCGGGTAAAGTTCACGGGAGACTTTATCTGACAGCAGACGTGC
ACTGGCCAGGGGGATCACCATCCGTCGGCCGGGCGTGTCAATAATATCACTCTGTACATCCACAAACAGA
CGATAACGGCTCTCTCTTTTATAGGTGTAAACCTTAAACTGCATTTCACCAGCCCCTGTTCTCGTCAGCA
AAAGAGCCGTTCATTTCAATAAACCGGGCGACCTCAGCCATCCCTTCCTGATTTTCCGCTTTCCAGCGTT
CGGCACGCAGACGACGGGCTTCATTCTGCATGGTTGTGCTTACCAGACCGGAGATATTGACATCATATAT
GCCTTGAGCAACTGATAGCTGTCGCTGTCAACTGTCACTGTAATACGCTGCTTCATAGCATACCTCTTTT
